>Addgene plasmid #13959 | pBS cDach1 (CT#319) | addgene partial sequence | sequence record 20149 | T3 5'-GCAATTAACCCTCACTAAAGG-3'
TGGACTACGCGGTGGCGGCCGCTCTAGAACTAGTGGATCCCCCGGGCTGCAGGAATTCGAGGATCCGGTT
ACCATGGGCCACCTCCTCTCCGGCTCCGGCCATCGCTCCCCCGCCGCCCGCCTCGGGGACAAACCTATTC
CGCCCGGAGCCCATCGCAGCGCCGGCGGCGGCGGCGGCCACAGTCACCTCCACCGCCACCACCACCACCA
CCGGAGGCAGCGGCGGAGGCGGCGGCAGCGGCGGCGGCGGCGGCAGCCCCAGCCTGGGCAGCGGCACCGG
CGGCGGCACCTCCGGCACCTCCACGCCCAACGCCGGCGCGGCCGGCAGCCTGCCCGGCAAGCCCGTGTAC
TCGACCCCGTCCCCGGTGGAGAACACCCCCCAGAATAACGAGTGCAAGATGGTGGATCTGAGGGGGGCCA
AAGTGGCCTCCTTCACCGTGGAGGGCTGCGAGCTCATCTGCCTGCCCCAGGCGTTCGACCTCTTCCTGAA
GCACTTGGTGGGGGGCTTGCACACGGTCTACACCAAGCTGAAGCGCCTGGAGATCACGCCCGTGGTCTGC
AACGTGGAGCAGGTCCGCATCCTGCGGGGGCTGGGGGCCATCCAGCCCGGCGTCAACCGCTGCAAACTCA
TCTCCCGGAAGGATTTCGAGACCCTCTACAACGACTGCACCAACGCCAGTTCTAGACCTGGAAGGCCTCC
TAAAAATNNANANNTTNAGNTANAAAAAAATTCTNNTTCATGCAAATTCTGTCNAGGGCNAATGTCTCTG
NATCATCCGCCAACAGGTTGACAGCACACTGA
