[The description below was written by a language model from this plasmid's Addgene catalogue record.]
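Description:
pBS cDach1 is a cloning and in vitro transcription plasmid built on the pBluescript SK+ (pBS SK+) phagemid backbone, carrying a chicken (Gallus gallus) Dachshund1 (Dach1) cDNA. The backbone is listed at about 3 kb and the insert at about 3 kb. It is maintained as a high-copy plasmid in standard E. coli cloning strains under ampicillin selection. Although the repository classifies it as a bacterial expression vector, the record gives no indication that it is meant for protein production. The depositor notes that the cDNA lacks its 5' end, so it is a partial clone and should not be assumed to encode the full-length protein.

The stated purpose is as a template for in situ hybridization probes. The insert was introduced by restriction enzyme cloning, though the sites used are not recorded. It is flanked by T3 and T7 primer sites, listed as the 5' and 3' sequencing primers respectively. In pBluescript vectors these correspond to opposing phage RNA polymerase promoters on either side of the polylinker, which allow run-off transcription of labelled sense or antisense riboprobes from linearized template. The listed primer orientation suggests that T7 would give the antisense strand, but the record does not explicitly say which polymerase or linearization site to use, so this should be confirmed.

Dach1 is a vertebrate homologue of Drosophila dachshund. The associated publication examined its expression in the developing eye and ear of chick and mouse, and its regulation relative to Pax and Eya genes. This fits the use of the plasmid for mapping Dach1 transcript distribution in chick embryos. No feature table was supplied, so individual backbone elements are inferred from the named vector only.
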