Addgene plasmid #13959: pBS cDach1 (CT#319)
Depositing lab: Cliff Tabin. Depositing organization: Harvard Medical School. Publication: Dach1, a vertebrate homologue of Drosophila dachshund, is expressed in the developing eye and ear of both chick and mouse and is regulated independently of Pax and Eya genes. Heanue TA, Davis RJ, Rowitch DH, Kispert A, McMahon AP, Mardon G, Tabin CJ. Mech Dev. 2002 Feb . 111(1-2):75-87. 10.1016/S0925-4773(01)00611-6 PubMed 11804780.
Backbone
  Vector backbone: pBS SK+
  Backbone size w/o insert (bp): 3000
  Vector type: Bacterial Expression
Growth in bacteria
  Bacterial resistance: Ampicillin, 100 μg/mL
  Growth temperature: 37°C
  Growth strain: DH5alpha
  Copy number: High Copy
Gene/Insert
  Gene/Insert name: Dachshund1 (alt name: Dach1)
  Species: G. gallus (chicken)
  Insert size (bp): 3000
  Entrez Gene: DACH1 (a.k.a. DACH)
  Cloning method: Restriction Enzyme
  Sequencing primers: 5′ T3; 3′ T7
Terms and licenses: Academic/Nonprofit Terms; Industry Terms: Not Available to Industry
Depositor comments: For in situ probe, lacks the 5' end.
How to cite: pBS cDach1 (CT#319) was a gift from Cliff Tabin (Addgene plasmid # 13959 ; http://n2t.net/addgene:13959 ; RRID:Addgene_13959)
